Addgene plasmid #50807: MSP8-bio-His
Purpose: Expresses enzymatically monobiotinylated full length MSP8 ectodomain
Depositing lab: Gavin Wright. Depositing organization: Wellcome Sanger Institute. Publication: Towards a comprehensive Plasmodium falciparum merozoite cell surface and secreted recombinant protein library. Zenonos ZA, Rayner JC, Wright GJ. Malar J. 2014 Mar 12;13(1):93. doi: 10.1186/1475-2875-13-93. PubMed 24620899.
Backbone
  Vector backbone: pTT3
  Backbone manufacturer: Yves Durocher
  Backbone size w/o insert (bp): 6670
  Modifications to backbone: Addition of CD4, biotinylation sequence, 6xhis tags
  Vector type: Mammalian Expression
Growth in bacteria
  Bacterial resistance: Ampicillin, 100 μg/mL
  Growth temperature: 37°C
  Growth strain: Top10
  Copy number: High Copy
Gene/Insert
  Gene/Insert name: MSP8 (alt name: PFE0120c)
  Species: P. falciparum
  Insert size (bp): 1670
  Mutation: all potential N-linked glycosylation sites (N-X-S/T, where X is not proline) were systematically removed by substituting alanine for serine/threonine at these sites.
  Promoter: CMV
  Tag / fusion protein: ratCD4d3+4,biotinylation sequence, 6xHis (C terminal on backbone)
  Cloning method: Restriction Enzyme; 5′ cloning site NotI (not destroyed); 3′ cloning site AscI (not destroyed)
  Sequencing primers: 5′ CMV-F; 3′ EBVori-F (5'-CCACTCAGTGTTGGCAAATG-3')
Resource information
  A portion of this plasmid was derived from a plasmid made by: pTT3 was obtained from Yves Durocher, National Research Council of Canada
Terms and licenses: Academic/Nonprofit Terms; Industry Terms: Not Available to Industry
Depositor comments: Made by gene synthesis
How to cite: MSP8-bio-His was a gift from Gavin Wright (Addgene plasmid # 50807 ; http://n2t.net/addgene:50807 ; RRID:Addgene_50807)
