[The description below was written by a language model from this plasmid's Addgene catalogue record and pLannotate feature annotations shown in this document.]
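Description:
MSP8-bio-His is a mammalian expression plasmid built on the pTT3 backbone for producing a soluble, secreted form of the Plasmodium falciparum merozoite surface protein MSP8 (PFE0120c). It is maintained in E. coli through a high-copy ColE1/pUC-type origin with ampicillin selection (AmpR). It also carries an Epstein-Barr virus oriP fragment, which allows episomal retention in mammalian cells that supply EBNA1. Remnants of lac regulatory elements and small tet and bla fragments near the origin appear to be backbone leftovers with no role in expression.

Transcription is driven by the CMV immediate early enhancer and promoter. These are followed by adenovirus-derived leader and splice elements and a chimeric intron fragment that support efficient mRNA processing, and the unit ends in a rabbit β-globin polyadenylation signal. A fragment annotated as a mouse immunoglobulin heavy chain signal sequence sits at the start of the coding region, which would direct the product into the secretory pathway.

The synthetic MSP8 full-length ectodomain insert (about 1.7 kb) lies between retained NotI and AscI sites, in a region the feature table leaves unannotated. All potential N-linked glycosylation sites were removed by substituting alanine for the serine or threonine of each sequon, preventing inappropriate glycosylation of the parasite protein in mammalian cells. The insert is fused at its C terminus to rat CD4 domains 3 and 4, a biotinylation sequence and a 6xHis tag; only the CD4 portion is detected in the annotation. The peptide tag permits enzymatic monobiotinylation for capture on streptavidin, while the His tag allows affinity purification. The construct belongs to a library of recombinant merozoite surface and secreted proteins.
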