Features (pLannotate 1.2.2; 18 found; start..end, strand, type, name):
      7..386     +  enhancer       CMV enhancer: human cytomegalovirus immediate early enhancer
    388..587     +  promoter       CMV promoter: human cytomegalovirus (CMV) immediate early promoter
    655..693     +  misc_feature   Ad SA (fragment): adenovirus major late transcript splice acceptor (Friedrich and Soriano, 1991)
    726..935     -  CDS            PTP (fragment): TERM_ADE02 - Experimental evidence at protein level: Swiss-Prot protein existence level 1. Protein covalently bound to the viral DNA that acts as a primer for viral genomic replication by DNA strand displacement. Assembles on the viral origin of replication in an initiation complex with viral polymerase, DBP, host NFIA and host POU2F1/OCT1. During initiation, the polymerase covalently couples the first dCTP with Ser- 580 of pTP. The terminal protein stimulates the template activity over 20 fold compared to protein-free templates. Neo-synthesized viral genomes are linked to two preterminal prot
    966..1055    +  intron         chimeric intron (fragment): chimera between introns from adenovirus and immunoglobulin heavy chain genes
   1074..1120    +  CDS            IgH signal sequence (fragment): signal sequence from the mouse immunoglobulin heavy chain variable region
   2853..3413    +  CDS            Cd4 (fragment): CD4_RAT - Experimental evidence at protein level: Swiss-Prot protein existence level 1. Integral membrane glycoprotein that plays an essential role in the immune response and serves multiple functions in responses against both external and internal offenses. In T-cells, functions primarily as a coreceptor for MHC class II molecule:peptide complex. The antigens presented by class II peptides are derived from extracellular proteins while class I peptides are derived from cytosolic proteins. Interacts simultaneously with the T-cell receptor (TCR) and the MHC class II presented by antigen presenti
   3573..3628    +  polyA_signal   β-globin poly(A) signal: rabbit β-globin polyadenylation signal (Gil and Proudfoot, 1987)
   4142..5823    -  rep_origin     oriP (fragment): Epstein-Barr virus oriP replication origin (Yates et al., 2000)
   5950..6054    +  promoter       AmpR promoter: bla
   6055..6915    +  CDS            AmpR: β-lactamase; bla; confers resistance to ampicillin, carbenicillin, and related antibiotics
   7086..7674    +  rep_origin     ori: high-copy-number ColE1/pMB1/pBR322/pUC origin of replication
   7857..7949    +  CDS            lacI (fragment): lac repressor; lacI; The lac repressor binds to the lac operator to inhibit transcription in E. coli. This inhibition can be relieved by adding lactose or isopropyl-β-D-thiogalactopyranoside (IPTG).
   7962..7983    +  protein_bind   CAP binding site: CAP binding activates transcription in the presence of cAMP. E. coli catabolite activator protein
   7998..8028    +  promoter       lac promoter: promoter for the E. coli lac operon
   8036..8052    +  protein_bind   lac operator: The lac repressor binds to the lac operator to inhibit transcription in E. coli. This inhibition can be relieved by adding lactose or isopropyl-β-D-thiogalactopyranoside (IPTG). lac repressor encoded by lacI
   8122..8138    +  promoter       tet promoter (fragment): E. coli promoter for tetracycline efflux protein gene
   8148..8173    -  CDS            bla(M) (fragment): β-lactamase lacking the signal sequence; bla(M); allows cytosolic expression of β-lactamase
>Addgene plasmid #50807 | MSP8-bio-His | depositor full sequence | sequence record 76207 | MSP8-bio-His sequence 8340 bps
CATGTTGACATTGATTATTGACTAGTTATTAATAGTAATCAATTACGGGGTCATTAGTTCATAGCCCATA
TATGGAGTTCCGCGTTACATAACTTACGGTAAATGGCCCGCCTGGCTGACCGCCCAACGACCCCCGCCCA
TTGACGTCAATAATGACGTATGTTCCCATAGTAACGCCAATAGGGACTTTCCATTGACGTCAATGGGTGG
AGTATTTACGGTAAACTGCCCACTTGGCAGTACATCAAGTGTATCATATGCCAAGTCCGCCCCCTATTGA
CGTCAATGACGGTAAATGGCCCGCCTGGCATTATGCCCAGTACATGACCTTACGGGACTTTCCTACTTGG
CAGTACATCTACGTATTAGTCATCGCTATTACCATGGTGATGCGGTTTTGGCAGTACACCAATGGGCGTG
GATAGCGGTTTGACTCACGGGGATTTCCAAGTCTCCACCCCATTGACGTCAATGGGAGTTTGTTTTGGCA
CCAAAATCAACGGGACTTTCCAAAATGTCGTAATAACCCCGCCCCGTTGACGCAAATGGGCGGTAGGCGT
GTACGGTGGGAGGTCTATATAAGCAGAGCTCGTTTAGTGAACCGTCAGATCCTCACTCTCTTCCGCATCG
CTGTCTGCGAGGGCCAGCTGTTGGGCTCGCGGTTGAGGACAAACTCTTCGCGGTCTTTCCAGTACTCTTG
GATCGGAAACCCGTCGGCCTCCGAACGGTACTCCGCCACCGAGGGACCTGAGCGAGTCCGCATCGACCGG
ATCGGAAAACCTCTCGAGAAAGGCGTCTAACCAGTCACAGTCGCAAGGTAGGCTGAGCACCGTGGCGGGC
GGCAGCGGGTGGCGGTCGGGGTTGTTTCTGGCGGAGGTGCTGCTGATGATGTAATTAAAGTAGGCGGTCT
TGAGACGGCGGATGGTCGAGGTGAGGTGTGGCAGGCTTGAGATCCAGCTGTTGGGGTGAGTACTCCCTCT
CAAAAGCGGGCATTACTTCTGCGCTAAGATTGTCAGTTTCCAAAAACGAGGAGGATTTGATATTCACCTG
GCCCGATCTGGCCATACACTTGAGTGACAATGACATCCACTTTGCCTTTCTCTCCACAGGTGTCCACTCC
CAGGTCCAAGTTTGCCACCATGGAGTTTCAGACCCAGGTACTCATGTCCCTGCTGCTCTGCATGTCTGGT
GCGGCCGCAGAAAATGGCGCCACCAACATCGAGAACAACCCCGGCAACAACGGCAACATGGGCCCCAGCG
GCCCCAAGGACAAGGATAAGAATATCGAGAAGGACGTGAACCACAATATGGCCATGAACAACAACAACAA
CAATAACAATAACAACAACAACAATGATAACAACAACAATATCAACAACAACAACAATAACAACATCAAC
AACAACAACAATAACAACAACAACAACGGCAACGGCTTCAGCAACTTCTTCAACAAGCTGTTCGGCAAGA
AGAAGGACAACAAGAAAGAGGGCGAGGAAAAGAACGAAGAGGACCTGAACTCCAACAAGAACATCGAGTC
CAACAAGGGCAGCGCCGTGACCAGCAACGTGGGCGACACAAACAACGACGCCAAGGCCCGGGACAACAAC
AACAACGACGACAACGATGACAACGACGAGAATGACGATAACGATGATAATGATGACATCGATGAGATCG
ACGAGCGGGACGACAACGACGATAACGGCGACGACGATGACGACAATGACGACGACGACGACAACAACGA
TAACAACAACAAGAACAACGCCAACAATCTGGCCGATACCAAGAAAGAAGGGGAGAAGATCGACCTGGGC
GTGCAGAACAAGAAGCAGAACATCTTCAGCACCAACAACAAAGGCCTGAACAAGTACAACATCGACAATG
AGCTGAAAGAGGTGGACGCCCTGCTGAAGAACGACAACTACATCCTCAACAAGTACCACGTCAGCTTTTT
CAACAACTTCGAGGAAGATACCTACAACAAAAAGAAGTTCATCCGGCCCTACGACCTGTCTCTGCTGAAG
TCCATCCTGATCTACCGGCAGAGAGTGACCCGGAACTGCGTGAACGTGTTCCAGGACTTCAACGCCGTGT
TTGGCAAGTGCTACAACAAGGATGACACCAAGCTGAGCATCACCCGCGACAAAGTGAAGAAAGAGCTGAG
CCGGAAGAACCGGAACTTCGTGGAATACCTGATCGAGATGCTGGAAAACACCCTGAACAGCATGAACGAC
GATTTCATCAACAAGGACAATTTCGACCTGAACAACTACGTGAAAGAGTTCGAGCTGATCAATTACCTGC
TGATCCACGAGGACAGCGACATCTTCCTGGAAACCTACAACCTGATCAGCGGCCTCAACAGCAATATCGA
GGAAACCTCCATCGAGAAGCTGAAGTACGCCATCCTGCAGGGCAAGCAGATCAACTACAAGATCAAGGAC
GACATCTACTATATCCTCAAGAACGCCTACGCCAAGTACTTCAAGATCGACGTGTACAAGAAGGGCAAGC
TGCTGTACCCCACCCTGTACTACCACCGGAACGCCTTCATCAAGAGCTTCGTGGTGGAATTCTTTAACAA
CAACAAAGTGTGCGAGAACACCAAGTGCCCCCTGAATAGCAACTGCTACGTGATCGACGACGAAGAGACA
TGCCGGTGCCTGCCCGGCTTCAACAACATTAAGATCGATGACGAGATGAACTGCGTCAGGGACGACACCC
TGGACTGCTCCAGAAACAACGGCGGCTGCGACATCCACGCCAAGTGCAGCTTCATTAACAAGCAGATTGT
GTGCGAGTGCAAAGACAAGTTCGAGGGCGACGGCATCTACTGCAGCTACTCTGGCGCGCCGTCGACCTCC
ATCACGGCCTATAAGAGTGAGGGGGAGTCAGCGGAGTTCTCCTTCCCACTCAACCTTGGAGAGGAAAGCC
TGCAGGGAGAGTTGAGATGGAAGGCAGAGAAGGCTCCTTCTTCCCAGTCCTGGATCACCTTCTCCCTAAA
GAACCAAAAGGTGTCTGTGCAGAAGTCTACTAGCAACCCCAAGTTCCAGCTGTCCGAAACGCTCCCACTC
ACCCTTCAGATACCCCAGGTCTCCCTTCAGTTTGCTGGTTCTGGCAACCTGACCCTGACTCTGGACAGAG
GGATACTGTATCAGGAAGTGAACCTGGTGGTGATGAAAGTGACTCAGCCCGACAGCAACACTTTGACCTG
TGAGGTGATGGGACCCACCTCACCCAAGATGAGACTGATCTTGAAGCAGGAGAATCAGGAGGCCAGGGTC
TCCAGGCAGGAGAAAGTGATTCAAGTGCAGGCCCCTGAAGCAGGGGTGTGGCAATGTCTACTGAGTGAAG
GTGAAGAGGTCAAGATGGACTCCAAGATCCAGGTTTTATCCAAAGGGTTGAATTCCGGCAGCCTGCACCA
CATCCTGGACGCCCAGAAGATGCTGTGGAACCACAGGGACAGGAACCTGCCTCCTCTGGCCCCTCTGGGC
CCCCACCACCATCACCACCATTGAGTCTAGACACGTGATTAATTAAGGATCCCCCGACCTCGACCTCTGG
CTAATAAAGGAAATTTATTTTCATTGCAATAGTGTGTTGGAATTTTTTGTGTCTCTCACTCGGAAGGACA
TATGGGAGGGCAAATCATTTGGTCGAGATCCCTCGGAGATCTCTAGCTAGAGGATCGATCCCCGCCCCGG
ACGAACTAAACCTGACTACGACATCTCTGCCCCTTCTTCGCGGGGCAGTGCATGTAATCCCTTCAGTTGG
TTGGTACAACTTGCCAACTGGGCCCTGTTCCACATGTGACACGGGGGGGGACCAAACACAAAGGGGTTCT
CTGACTGTAGTTGACATCCTTATAAATGGATGTGCACATTTGCCAACACTGAGTGGCTTTCATCCTGGAG
CAGACTTTGCAGTCTGTGGACTGCAACACAACATTGCCTTTATGTGTAACTCTTGGCTGAAGCTCTTACA
CCAATGCTGGGGGACATGTACCTCCCAGGGGCCCAGGAAGACTACGGGAGGCTACACCAACGTCAATCAG
AGGGGCCTGTGTAGCTACCGATAAGCGGACCCTCAAGAGGGCATTAGCAATAGTGTTTATAAGGCCCCCT
TGTTAACCCTAAACGGGTAGCATATGCTTCCCGGGTAGTAGTATATACTATCCAGACTAACCCTAATTCA
ATAGCATATGTTACCCAACGGGAAGCATATGCTATCGAATTAGGGTTAGTAAAAGGGTCCTAAGGAACAG
CGATATCTCCCACCCCATGAGCTGTCACGGTTTTATTTACATGGGGTCAGGATTCCACGAGGGTAGTGAA
CCATTTTAGTCACAAGGGCAGTGGCTGAAGATCAAGGAGCGGGCAGTGAACTCTCCTGAATCTTCGCCTG
CTTCTTCATTCTCCTTCGTTTAGCTAATAGAATAACTGCTGAGTTGTGAACAGTAAGGTGTATGTGAGGT
GCTCGAAAACAAGGTTTCAGGTGACGCCCCCAGAATAAAATTTGGACGGGGGGTTCAGTGGTGGCATTGT
GCTATGACACCAATATAACCCTCACAAACCCCTTGGGCAATAAATACTAGTGTAGGAATGAAACATTCTG
AATATCTTTAACAATAGAAATCCATGGGGTGGGGACAAGCCGTAAAGACTGGATGTCCATCTCACACGAA
TTTATGGCTATGGGCAACACATAATCCTAGTGCAATATGATACTGGGGTTATTAAGATGTGTCCCAGGCA
GGGACCAAGACAGGTGAACCATGTTGTTACACTCTATTTGTAACAAGGGGAAAGAGAGTGGACGCCGACA
GCAGCGGACTCCACTGGTTGTCTCTAACACCCCCGAAAATTAAACGGGGCTCCACGCCAATGGGGCCCAT
AAACAAAGACAAGTGGCCACTCTTTTTTTTGAAATTGTGGAGTGGGGGCACGCGTCAGCCCCCACACGCC
GCCCTGCGGTTTTGGACTGTAAAATAAGGGTGTAATAACTTGGCTGATTGTAACCCCGCTAACCACTGCG
GTCAAACCACTTGCCCACAAAACCACTAATGGCACCCCGGGGAATACCTGCATAAGTAGGTGGGCGGGCC
AAGATAGGGGCGCGATTGCTGCGATCTGGAGGACAAATTACACACACTTGCGCCTGAGCGCCAAGCACAG
GGTTGTTGGTCCTCATATTCACGAGGTCGCTGAGAGCACGGTGGGCTAATGTTGCCATGGGTAGCATATA
CTACCCAAATATCTGGATAGCATATGCTATCCTAATCTATATCTGGGTAGCATAGGCTATCCTAATCTAT
ATCTGGGTAGCATATGCTATCCTAATCTATATCTGGGTAGTATATGCTATCCTAATTTATATCTGGGTAG
CATAGGCTATCCTAATCTATATCTGGGTAGCATATGCTATCCTAATCTATATCTGGGTAGTATATGCTAT
CCTAATCTGTATCCGGGTAGCATATGCTATCCTAATAGAGATTAGGGTAGTATATGCTATCCTAATTTAT
ATCTGGGTAGCATATACTACCCAAATATCTGGATAGCATATGCTATCCTAATCTATATCTGGGTAGCATA
TGCTATCCTAATCTATATCTGGGTAGCATAGGCTATCCTAATCTATATCTGGGTAGCATATGCTATCCTA
ATCTATATCTGGGTAGTATATGCTATCCTAATTTATATCTGGGTAGCATAGGCTATCCTAATCTATATCT
GGGTAGCATATGCTATCCTAATCTATATCTGGGTAGTATATGCTATCCTAATCTGTATCCGGGTAGCATA
TGCTATCCTCATGATAAGCTGTCAAACATGAGAATTTTCTTGAAGACGAAAGGGCCTCGTGATACGCCTA
TTTTTATAGGTTAATGTCATGATAATAATGGTTTCTTAGACGTCAGGTGGCACTTTTCGGGGAAATGTGC
GCGGAACCCCTATTTGTTTATTTTTCTAAATACATTCAAATATGTATCCGCTCATGAGACAATAACCCTG
ATAAATGCTTCAATAATATTGAAAAAGGAAGAGTATGAGTATTCAACATTTCCGTGTCGCCCTTATTCCC
TTTTTTGCGGCATTTTGCCTTCCTGTTTTTGCTCACCCAGAAACGCTGGTGAAAGTAAAAGATGCTGAAG
ATCAGTTGGGTGCACGAGTGGGTTACATCGAACTGGATCTCAACAGCGGTAAGATCCTTGAGAGTTTTCG
CCCCGAAGAACGTTTTCCAATGATGAGCACTTTTAAAGTTCTGCTATGTGGCGCGGTATTATCCCGTGTT
GACGCCGGGCAAGAGCAACTCGGTCGCCGCATACACTATTCTCAGAATGACTTGGTTGAGTACTCACCAG
TCACAGAAAAGCATCTTACGGATGGCATGACAGTAAGAGAATTATGCAGTGCTGCCATAACCATGAGTGA
TAACACTGCGGCCAACTTACTTCTGACAACGATCGGAGGACCGAAGGAGCTAACCGCTTTTTTGCACAAC
ATGGGGGATCATGTAACTCGCCTTGATCGTTGGGAACCGGAGCTGAATGAAGCCATACCAAACGACGAGC
GTGACACCACGATGCCTGCAGCAATGGCAACAACGTTGCGCAAACTATTAACTGGCGAACTACTTACTCT
AGCTTCCCGGCAACAATTAATAGACTGGATGGAGGCGGATAAAGTTGCAGGACCACTTCTGCGCTCGGCC
CTTCCGGCTGGCTGGTTTATTGCTGATAAATCTGGAGCCGGTGAGCGTGGGTCTCGCGGTATCATTGCAG
CACTGGGGCCAGATGGTAAGCCCTCCCGTATCGTAGTTATCTACACGACGGGGAGTCAGGCAACTATGGA
TGAACGAAATAGACAGATCGCTGAGATAGGTGCCTCACTGATTAAGCATTGGTAACTGTCAGACCAAGTT
TACTCATATATACTTTAGATTGATTTAAAACTTCATTTTTAATTTAAAAGGATCTAGGTGAAGATCCTTT
TTGATAATCTCATGACCAAAATCCCTTAACGTGAGTTTTCGTTCCACTGAGCGTCAGACCCCGTAGAAAA
GATCAAAGGATCTTCTTGAGATCCTTTTTTTCTGCGCGTAATCTGCTGCTTGCAAACAAAAAAACCACCG
CTACCAGCGGTGGTTTGTTTGCCGGATCAAGAGCTACCAACTCTTTTTCCGAAGGTAACTGGCTTCAGCA
GAGCGCAGATACCAAATACTGTTCTTCTAGTGTAGCCGTAGTTAGGCCACCACTTCAAGAACTCTGTAGC
ACCGCCTACATACCTCGCTCTGCTAATCCTGTTACCAGTGGCTGCTGCCAGTGGCGATAAGTCGTGTCTT
ACCGGGTTGGACTCAAGACGATAGTTACCGGATAAGGCGCAGCGGTCGGGCTGAACGGGGGGTTCGTGCA
CACAGCCCAGCTTGGAGCGAACGACCTACACCGAACTGAGATACCTACAGCGTGAGCTATGAGAAAGCGC
CACGCTTCCCGAAGGGAGAAAGGCGGACAGGTATCCGGTAAGCGGCAGGGTCGGAACAGGAGAGCGCACG
AGGGAGCTTCCAGGGGGAAACGCCTGGTATCTTTATAGTCCTGTCGGGTTTCGCCACCTCTGACTTGAGC
GTCGATTTTTGTGATGCTCGTCAGGGGGGCGGAGCCTATGGAAAAACGCCAGCAACGCGGCCTTTTTACG
GTTCCTGGCCTTTTGCTGGCCTTTTGCTCACATGTTCTTTCCTGCGTTATCCCCTGATTCTGTGGATAAC
CGTATTACCGCCTTTGAGTGAGCTGATACCGCTCGCCGCAGCCGAACGACCGAGCGCAGCGAGTCAGTGA
GCGAGGAAGCGGAAGAGCGCCCAATACGCAAACCGCCTCTCCCCGCGCGTTGGCCGATTCATTAATGCAG
CTGGCACGACAGGTTTCCCGACTGGAAAGCGGGCAGTGAGCGCAACGCAATTAATGTGAGTTAGCTCACT
CATTAGGCACCCCAGGCTTTACACTTTATGCTTCCGGCTCGTATGTTGTGTGGAATTGTGAGCGGATAAC
AATTTCACACAGGAAACAGCTATGACCATGATTACGCCAAGCTCTAGCTAGAGGTCGACCAATTCTCATG
TTTGACAGCTTATCATCGCAGATCCGGGCAACGTTGTTGCCATTGCTGCAGGCGCAGAACTGGTAGGTAT
GGAAGATCTATACATTGAATCAATATTGGCAATTAGCCATATTAGTCATTGGTTATATAGCATAAATCAA
TATTGGCTATTGGCCATTGCATACGTTGTATCTATATCATAATATGTACATTTATATTGGCTCATGTCCA
ATATGACCGC
