>Addgene plasmid #50807 | MSP8-bio-His | addgene partial sequence | sequence record 78562 | CMV-F 5'-CGCAAATGGGCGGTAGGCGTG-3'
ACCGTCAGATCCTCACTCTCTTCCGCATCGCTGTCTGCGAGGGCCAGCTGTTGGGCTCGCGGTTGAGGAC
AAACTCTTCGCGGTCTTTCCAGTACTCTTGGATCGGAAACCCGTCGGCCTCCGAACGGTACTCCGCCACC
GAGGGACCTGAGCGAGTCCGCATCGACCGGATCGGAAAACCTCTCGAGAAAGGCGTCTAACCAGTCACAG
TCGCAAGGTAGGCTGAGCACCGTGGCGGGCGGCAGCGGGTGGCGGTCGGGGTTGTTTCTGGCGGAGGTGC
TGCTGATGATGTAATTAAAGTAGGCGGTCTTGAGACGGCGGATGGTCGAGGTGAGGTGTGGCAGGCTTGA
GATCCAGCTGTTGGGGTGAGTACTCCCTCTCAAAAGCGGGCATTACTTCTGCGCTAAGATTGTCAGTTTC
CAAAAACGAGGAGGATTTGATATTCACCTGGCCCGATCTGGCCATACACTTGAGTGACAATGACATCCAC
TTTGCCTTTCTCTCCACAGGTGTCCACTCCCAGGTCCAAGTTTGCCACCATGGAGTTTCAGACCCAGGTA
CTCATGTCCCTGCTGCTCTGCATGTCTGGTGCGGCCGCAGAAAATGGCGCCACCAACATCGAGAACAACC
CCGGCAACAACGGCAACATGGGCCCCAGCGGCCCCAAGGACAAGGATAAGAATATCGAGAAGGACGTGAA
CCACAATATGGCCATGAACAACAACAACAACAATAACAATAACAACAACAACAATGATAACAACAACAAT
ATCAACAACAACAACAATAACAACATCAACAACAACAACAATAACAACAACAACAACGGCAACGGCTTCA
GCAACTTCTTCAACAAGCTGTTCGGCAAGAAGAAGGACAACAAGAAAGA
