>Addgene plasmid #50807 | MSP8-bio-His | addgene partial sequence | sequence record 79248 | EBV-ori-F
ACTACAGTCAGAGAACCCCTTTGTGTTTGGTCCCCCCCCGTGTCACATGTGGAACAGGGCCCAGTTGGCA
AGTTGTACCAACCAACTGAAGGGATTACATGCACTGCCCCGCGAAGAAGGGGCAGAGATGTCGTAGTCAG
GTTTAGTTCGTCCGGGGCGGGGATCGATCCTCTAGCTAGAGATCTCCGAGGGATCTCGACCAAATGATTT
GCCCTCCCATATGTCCTTCCGAGTGAGAGACACAAAAAATTCCAACACACTATTGCAATGAAAATAAATT
TCCTTTATTAGCCAGAGGTCGAGGTCGGGGGATCCTTAATTAATCACGTGTCTAGACTCAATGGTGGTGA
TGGTGGTGGGGGCCCAGAGGGGCCAGAGGAGGCAGGTTCCTGTCCCTGTGGTTCCACAGCATCTTCTGGG
CGTCCAGGATGTGGTGCAGGCTGCCGGAATTCAACCCTTTGGATAAAACCTGGATCTTGGAGTCCATCTT
GACCTCTTCACCTTCACTCAGTAGACATTGCCACACCCCTGCTTCAGGGGCCTGCACTTGAATCACTTTC
TCCTGCCTGGAGACCCTGGCCTCCTGATTCTCCTGCTTCAAGATCAGTCTCATCTTGGGTGAGGTGGGTC
CCATCACCTCACAGGTCAAAGTGTTGCTGTCGGGCTGAGTCACTTTCATCACCACCAGGTTCACTTCCTG
ATACAGTATCCCTCTGTCCAGAGTCAGGGTCAGGTTGCCAGAACCAGCAAACTGAAGGGAGACCTGGGGT
ATCTGAAGGGTGAGTGGGAGCGTTTCGGACAGCTGGAACTTGGGGTTGCTAGTAGACTTCTGCACAGACA
CCTTTTGGTTCTTTA
